>Addgene plasmid #140893 | CiDr-VSP L223F/C302S-mCherry pcDNA3.1 (eVSP CSmutant) | addgene full sequence | sequence record 297104 | Addgene NGS Result
GACATTGATTATTGACTAGTTATTAATAGTAATCAATTACGGGGTCATTAGTTCATAGCCCATATATGGA
GTTCCGCGTTACATAACTTACGGTAAATGGCCCGCCTGGCTGACCGCCCAACGACCCCCGCCCATTGACG
TCAATAATGACGTATGTTCCCATAGTAACGCCAATAGGGACTTTCCATTGACGTCAATGGGTGGAGTATT
TACGGTAAACTGCCCACTTGGCAGTACATCAAGTGTATCATATGCCAAGTACGCCCCCTATTGACGTCAA
TGACGGTAAATGGCCCGCCTGGCATTATGCCCAGTACATGACCTTATGGGACTTTCCTACTTGGCAGTAC
ATCTACGTATTAGTCATCGCTATTACCATGGTGATGCGGTTTTGGCAGTACATCAATGGGCGTGGATAGC
GGTTTGACTCACGGGGATTTCCAAGTCTCCACCCCATTGACGTCAATGGGAGTTTGTTTTGGCACCAAAA
TCAACGGGACTTTCCAAAATGTCGTAACAACTCCGCCCCATTGACGCAAATGGGCGGTAGGCGTGTACGG
TGGGAGGTCTATATAAGCAGAGCTCTCTGGCTAACTAGAGAACCCACTGCTTACTGGCTTATCGAAATTA
ATACGACTCACTATAGGGAGACCCAAGCTGGCTAGCGTTTAAACGGGCCCCTCGAGATGGAGGGATTCGA
CGGTTCAGATTTTAGTCCTCCAGCTGATTTAGTTGGCGTTGACGGTGCAGTCATGCGGAACGTCGTTGAC
GTCACGATAAATGGTGACGTCACTGCTCCGCCGAAAGCTGCGCCAAGAAAAAGTGAATCGGTAAAGAAAG
TTCATTGGAATGATGTAGACCAAGGACCGAGTGAAAAACCAGAGACAAGACAGGAGGAACGAATAGATAT
ACCCGAGATTTCAGGTCTATGGTGGGGCGAGAATGAACATGGAGTGGACGATGGGAGAATGGAGATACCT
ACTACTGGTGTAGGTACCCAGGTCCGGAAAAAGATAACTCCTTTTGTGATGTCCTTTGGTTTTCGTGTAT
TTGGCCTGGTACTGATCATCTTGGACATCATTATGGTCATTGTGGACTTGTCTCTTTCTGAGAAGAGTCG
TGATGTTGGAGGTGCACTGGAGACTGTTTCTCTGGTCATCTCTTTCTTTTTCCTCATCGATGTATTGCTC
CGTGTTTATGTGGAGGGATTCAAAGTGTATTTCAGCTCAAAACTGAATATAGTAGATGCTTGTATTGTGG
TCATTACTCTGGTGGTCACCATGATCTACGCATTCTCTGATTTCTCAGGAGCCAGTCTGATTCCCAGGGT
GGTGACATTCCTGAGGTCTCTGAGAATCCTAATTCTGGTACGCATCTTCAGACTGGCCTCACAGAAGAGA
GAGCTTGAAAAAGTCACTAGGAGAATGGTTTCAGAGAACAAAAGACGGTATCAAAAAGATGGATTTGATC
TGGACCTCACATACGTCACAGAAAGAGTCATCGCCATGTCTTTTCCATCTTCTGGGAAGCAGGCGTTCTA
TAGGAACCCAATCAGAGAGGTCGTTAGATTCTTGGACACCAAACATATGGATCATTACAAGGTTTTTAAT
CTCTGCAGTGAGAAAGGTTATGATCCAAAGTTCTTTCACTACAGAGTAGAGCGTGTCATGATAGATGACC
ATAATGTCCCTTCACTGGATGATATGCTGCGCTACACCGCCTGTGTCAGAGACTGGATGGCAGCAGACTC
CAGGAATGTTATTGCCATCCACTCTAAAGGAGGAAAGGGTCGGACCGGCACTATGGTTTGCACATGGCTC
ATTGACAGCGATCAGTTTGAGAGTGCACAGGAGAGCCTGGATTACTTTGGAGAGAGACGGACTGATAAAA
GCATGAGCTCCAAGTTTCAAGGTGTTGAAACTCCGTCTCAGAGCAGGTATGTTGGCTATTATGAGATCAT
GAAGAATCAGTACAACCGTCAGCTTCCTCCTCGGAAGAGCCTGAAAATCAAGAGCATCCGAATCCACTCC
ATCGCAGGTGTGGGGAAGGGCAACGGCAGTGACCTGAAACTGAAGATCATAGTGAAGCACGAGCTTGTTT
TCCAGTGTGTTTGTGCCAAACAGCACAACTGTACAGTGTTTCCTGACACTGGTAGCAATGCGGTGGTCAT
CAGTTTACAGGACGGGCCTATAGTGACTGGAGATGTGAAGGTCATGTTTGAGTCCAGTGCTGGTTTGCCG
AAGGGTTATGAGGACTGTCCCTTCTATTTCTGGTTCAACACCTCATTTGTGGAGAACTACAGACTTTTTC
TGTCGAGGGAAGAACTGGACAATCCTCACAAACCCAAGACCTGGGACATTTACAAGGAAGACTTTGGAGT
GACGCTGTCTTTCACTGAGCCTGGATCCATGGTGAGCAAGGGCGAGGAGGATAACATGGCCATCATCAAG
GAGTTCATGCGCTTCAAGGTGCACATGGAGGGCTCCGTGAACGGCCACGAGTTCGAGATCGAGGGCGAGG
GCGAGGGCCGCCCCTACGAGGGCACCCAGACCGCCAAGCTGAAGGTGACCAAGGGTGGCCCCCTGCCCTT
CGCCTGGGACATCCTGTCCCCTCAGTTCATGTACGGCTCCAAGGCCTACGTGAAGCACCCCGCCGACATC
CCCGACTACTTGAAGCTGTCCTTCCCCGAGGGCTTCAAGTGGGAGCGCGTGATGAACTTCGAGGACGGCG
GCGTGGTGACCGTGACCCAGGACTCCTCCCTGCAGGACGGCGAGTTCATCTACAAGGTGAAGCTGCGCGG
CACCAACTTCCCCTCCGACGGCCCCGTAATGCAGAAGAAGACCATGGGCTGGGAGGCCTCCTCCGAGCGG
ATGTACCCCGAGGACGGCGCCCTGAAGGGCGAGATCAAGCAGAGGCTGAAGCTGAAGGACGGCGGCCACT
ACGACGCTGAGGTCAAGACCACCTACAAGGCCAAGAAGCCCGTGCAGCTGCCCGGCGCCTACAACGTCAA
CATCAAGTTGGACATCACCTCCCACAACGAGGACTACACCATCGTGGAACAGTACGAACGCGCCGAGGGC
CGCCACTCCACCGGCGGCATGGACGAGCTGTACAAGTAAAAGCTTTCTAGAGGGCCCGTTTAAACCCGCT
GATCAGCCTCGACTGTGCCTTCTAGTTGCCAGCCATCTGTTGTTTGCCCCTCCCCCGTGCCTTCCTTGAC
CCTGGAAGGTGCCACTCCCACTGTCCTTTCCTAATAAAATGAGGAAATTGCATCGCATTGTCTGAGTAGG
TGTCATTCTATTCTGGGGGGTGGGGTGGGGCAGGACAGCAAGGGGGAGGATTGGGAAGACAATAGCAGGC
ATGCTGGGGATGCGGTGGGCTCTATGGCTTCTGAGGCGGAAAGAACCAGCTGGGGCTCTAGGGGGTATCC
CC
[124 nt withheld, positions 3433-3556]
C
[91 nt withheld, positions 3558-3648]
A
[49 nt withheld, positions 3650-3698]
CCTTTGACGTTGGAGTCCACGTTCTTT
[37 nt withheld, positions 3726-3762]
ACCCTATCTCGGTCTATTCTTTTGATTTATAAGGGATTTTGCCGATTTCGGCCTATTGGTTAAAAAATGA
GCTGATTTAACAAAAATTTAACGCGAATTAATTCTGTGGAATGTGTGTCAGTTAGGGTGTGGAAAGTCCC
CAGGCTCCCCAGCAGGCAGAAGTATGCAAAGCATGCATCTCAATTAGTCAGCAACCAGGTGTGGAAAGTC
CCCAGGCTCCCCAGCAGGCAGAAGTATGCAAAGCATGCATCTCAATTAGTCAGCAACCATAGTCCCGCCC
CTAACTCCGCCCATCCCGCCCCTAACTCCGCCCAGTTCCGCCCATTCTCCGCCCCATGGCTGACTAATTT
TTTTTATTTATGCAGAGGCCGAGGCCGCCTCTGCCTCTGAGCTATTCCAGAAGTAGTGAGGAGGCTTTTT
TGGAGGCCTAGGCTTTTGCAAAAAGCTCCCGGGAGCTTGTATATCCATTTTCGGATCTGATCAAGAGACA
GGATGAGGATCGTTTCGCATGATTGAACAAGATGGATTGCACGCAGGTTCTCCGGCCGCTTGGGTGGAGA
GGCTATTCGGCTATGACTGGGCACAACAGACAATCGGCTGCTCTGATGCCGCCGTGTTCCGGCTGTCAGC
GCAGGGGCGCCCGGTTCTTTTTGTCAAGACCGACCTGTCCGGTGCCCTGAATGAACTGCAGGACGAGGCA
GCGCGGCTATCGTGGCTGGCCACGACGGGCGTTCCTTGCGCAGCTGTGCTCGACGTTGTCACTGAAGCGG
GAAGGGACTGGCTGCTATTGGGCGAAGTGCCGGGGCAGGATCTCCTGTCATCTCACCTTGCTCCTGCCGA
GAAAGTATCCATCATGGCTGATGCAATGCGGCGGCTGCATACGCTTGATCCGGCTACCTGCCCATTCGAC
CACCAAGCGAAACATCGCATCGAGCGAGCACGTACTCGGATGGAAGCCGGTCTTGTCGATCAGGATGATC
TGGACGAAGAGCATCAGGGGCTCGCGCCAGCCGAACTGTTCGCCAGGCTCAAGGCGCGCATGCCCGACGG
CGAGGATCTCGTCGTGACCCATGGCGATGCCTGCTTGCCGAATATCATGGTGGAAAATGGCCGCTTTTCT
GGATTCATCGACTGTGGCCGGCTGGGTGTGGCGGACCGCTATCAGGACATAGCGTTGGCTACCCGTGATA
TTGCTGAAGAGCTTGGCGGCGAATGGGCTGACCGCTTCCTCGTGCTTTACGGTATCGCCGCTCCCGATTC
GCAGCGCATCGCCTTCTATCGCCTTCTTGACGAGTTCTTCTGAGCGGGACTCTGGGGTTCGAAATGACCG
ACCAAGCGACGCCCAACCTGCCATCACGAGATTTCGATTCCACCGCCGCCTTCTATGAAAGGTTGGGCTT
CGGAATCGTTTTCCGGGACGCCGGCTGGATGATCCTCCAGCGCGGGGATCTCATGCTGGAGTTCTTCGCC
CACCCCAACTTGTTTATTGCAGCTTATAATGGTTACAAATAAAGCAATAGCATCACAAATTTCACAAATA
AAGCATTTTTTTCACTGCATTCTAGTTGTGGTTTGTCCAAACTCATCAATGTATCTTATCATGTCTGTAT
ACCGTCGACCTCTAGCTAGAGCTTGGCGTAATCATGGTCATAGCTGTTTCCTGTGTGAAATTGTTATCCG
CTCACAATTCCACACAACATACGAGCCGGAAGCATAAAGTGTAAAGCCTGGGGTGCCTAATGAGTGAGCT
AACTCACATTAATTGCGTTGCGCTCACTGCCCGCTTTCCAGTCGGGAAACCTGTCGTGCCAGCTGCATTA
ATGAATCGGCCAACGCGCGGGGAGAGGCGGTTTGCGTATTGGGCGCTCTTCCGCTTCCTCGCTCACTGAC
TCGCTGCGCTCGGTCGTTCGGCTGCGGCGAGCGGTATCAGCTCACTCAAAGGCGGTAATACGGTTATCCA
CAGAATCAGGGGATAACGCAGGAAAGAACATGTGAGCAAAAGGCCAGCAAAAGGCCAGGAACCGTAAAAA
GGCCGCGTTGCTGGCGTTTTTCCATAGGCTCCGCCCCCCTGACGAGCATCACAAAAATCGACGCTCAAGT
CAGAGGTGGCGAAACCCGACAGGACTATAAAGATACCAGGCGTTTCCCCCTGGAAGCTCCCTCGTGCGCT
CTCCTGTTCCGACCCTGCCGCTTACCGGATACCTGTCCGCCTTTCTCCCTTCGGGAAGCGTGGCGCTTTC
TCATAGCTCACGCTGTAGGTATCTCAGTTCGGTGTAGGTCGTTCGCTCCAAGCTGGGCTGTGTGCACGAA
CCCCCCGTTCAGCCCGACCGCTGCGCCTTATCCGGTAACTATCGTCTTGAGTCCAACCCGGTAAGACACG
ACTTATCGCCACTGGCAGCAGCCACTGGTAACAGGATTAGCAGAGCGAGGTATGTAGGCGGTGCTACAGA
GTTCTTGAAGTGGTGGCCTAACTACGGCTACACTAGAAGAACAGTATTTGGTATCTGCGCTCTGCTGAAG
CCAGTTACCTTCGGAAAAAGAGTTGGTAGCTCTTGATCCGGCAAACAAACCACCGCTGGTAGCGGTGGTT
TTTTTGTTTGCAAGCAGCAGATTACGCGCAGAAAAAAAGGATCTCAAGAAGATCCTTTGATCTTTTCTAC
GGGGTCTGACGCTCAGTGGAACGAAAACTCACGTTAAGGGATTTTGGTCATGAGATTATCAAAAAGGATC
TTCACCTAGATCCTTTTAAATTAAAAATGAAGTTTTAAATCAATCTAAAGTATATATGAGTAAACTTGGT
CTGACAGTTACCAATGCTTAATCAGTGAGGCACCTATCTCAGCGATCTGTCTATTTCGTTCATCCATAGT
TGCCTGACTCCCCGTCGTGTAGATAACTACGATACGGGAGGGCTTACCATCTGGCCCCAGTGCTGCAATG
ATACCGCGAGACCCACGCTCACCGGCTCCAGATTTATCAGCAATAAACCAGCCAGCCGGAAGGGCCGAGC
GCAGAAGTGGTCCTGCAACTTTATCCGCCTCCATCCAGTCTATTAATTGTTGCCGGGAAGCTAGAGTAAG
TAGTTCGCCAGTTAATAGTTTGCGCAACGTTGTTGCCATTGCTACAGGCATCGTGGTGTCACGCTCGTCG
TTTGGTATGGCTTCATTCAGCTCCGGTTCCCAACGATCAAGGCGAGTTACATGATCCCCCATGTTGTGCA
AAAAAGCGGTTAGCTCCTTCGGTCCTCCGATCGTTGTCAGAAGTAAGTTGGCCGCAGTGTTATCACTCAT
GGTTATGGCAGCACTGCATAATTCTCTTACTGTCATGCCATCCGTAAGATGCTTTTCTGTGACTGGTGAG
TACTCAACCAAGTCATTCTGAGAATAGTGTATGCGGCGACCGAGTTGCTCTTGCCCGGCGTCAATACGGG
ATAATACCGCGCCACATAGCAGAACTTTAAAAGTGCTCATCATTGGAAAACGTTCTTCGGGGCGAAAACT
CTCAAGGATCTTACCGCTGTTGAGATCCAGTTCGATGTAACCCACTCGTGCACCCAACTGATCTTCAGCA
TCTTTTACTTTCACCAGCGTTTCTGGGTGAGCAAAAACAGGAAGGCAAAATGCCGCAAAAAAGGGAATAA
GGGCGACACGGAAATGTTGAATACTCATACTCTTCCTTTTTCAATATTATTGAAGCATTTATCAGGGTTA
TTGTCTCATGAGCGGATACATATTTGAATGTATTTAGAAAAATAAACAAATAGGGGTTCCGCGCACATTT
CCCCGAAAAGTGCCACCTGACGTCGACGGATCGGGAGATCTCCCGATCCCCTATGGTGCACTCTCAGTAC
AATCTGCTCTGATGCCGCATAGTTAAGCCAGTATCTGCTCCCTGCTTGTGTGTTGGAGGTCGCTGAGTAG
TGCGCGAGCAAAATTTAAGCTACAACAAGGCAAGGCTTGACCGACAATTGCATGAAGAATCTGCTTAGGG
TTAGGCGTTTTGCGCTGCTTCGCGATGTACGGGCCAGATATACGCGTT
Features (pLannotate 1.2.2; 21 found; start..end, strand, type, name):
      1..380     +  enhancer       CMV enhancer: human cytomegalovirus immediate early enhancer
    381..584     +  promoter       CMV promoter: human cytomegalovirus (CMV) immediate early promoter
    580..613     +  LTR            5' LTR (truncated) (fragment): truncated 5' long terminal repeat (LTR) from HIV-1
    629..647     +  promoter       T7 promoter: promoter for bacteriophage T7 RNA polymerase
    996..2399    +  CDS            TPTE2 (fragment): TPTE2_HUMAN - Also known as TPIP From Homo sapiens (Human).
   2409..3116    +  CDS            mCherry: mCherry is a basic (constitutively fluorescent) red fluorescent protein published in 2004, derived from Discosoma sp.. It is reported to be a very rapidly-maturing monomer with low acid sensitivity.
   3163..3387    +  polyA_signal   bGH poly(A) signal: bovine growth hormone polyadenylation signal
   3391..3412    +  promoter       SV40 promoter (fragment): SV40 enhancer and early promoter
   3433..3861    +  rep_origin     f1 ori (sequence partly withheld): f1 bacteriophage origin of replication; arrow indicates direction of (+) strand synthesis
   3875..4204    +  promoter       SV40 promoter: SV40 enhancer and early promoter
   4271..5062    +  CDS            neo: KKA2_KLEPN - Also known as kan, nptII. Experimental evidence at protein level: Swiss-Prot protein existence level 1. Resistance to kanamycin, neomycin, paromomycin, ribostamycin, butirosin and gentamicin B. From Klebsiella pneumoniae.
   5086..5244    +  CDS            ble (fragment): BLE_KLEPN - Experimental evidence at protein level: Swiss-Prot protein existence level 1. Binding protein with a strong affinity to the bleomycin family of antibiotics. Binds to CL990; an antimitotic-antibiotic compound. From Klebsiella pneumoniae.
   5239..5360    +  polyA_signal   SV40 poly(A) signal: SV40 polyadenylation signal
   5433..5449    -  protein_bind   lac operator: The lac repressor binds to the lac operator to inhibit transcription in E. coli. This inhibition can be relieved by adding lactose or isopropyl-β-D-thiogalactopyranoside (IPTG). lac repressor encoded by lacI
   5457..5487    -  promoter       lac promoter: promoter for the E. coli lac operon
   5502..5523    -  protein_bind   CAP binding site: CAP binding activates transcription in the presence of cAMP. E. coli catabolite activator protein
   5536..5628    -  CDS            lacI (fragment): lac repressor; lacI; The lac repressor binds to the lac operator to inhibit transcription in E. coli. This inhibition can be relieved by adding lactose or isopropyl-β-D-thiogalactopyranoside (IPTG).
   5811..6399    -  rep_origin     ori: high-copy-number ColE1/pMB1/pBR322/pUC origin of replication
   6570..7430    -  CDS            AmpR: β-lactamase; bla; confers resistance to ampicillin, carbenicillin, and related antibiotics
   7431..7535    -  promoter       AmpR promoter: bla
   7594..7646    -  misc_feature   bom (fragment): basis of mobility region from pBR322
