[The description below was written by a language model from this plasmid's Addgene catalogue record and pLannotate feature annotations shown in this document.]
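Description:
CiDr-VSP L223F/C302S-mCherry pcDNA3.1 (eVSP CSmutant) is a mammalian expression plasmid of about 7.8 kb built on the pcDNA3.1(-) backbone. It is propagated in E. coli from a high-copy ColE1/pUC-type origin under ampicillin selection (AmpR with its own bla promoter) and also carries an f1 origin. A separate SV40 early promoter–neo–SV40 poly(A) cassette would allow G418 selection of stably transfected mammalian cells. Short annotated fragments (an HIV-1 LTR piece, ble, lacI, a partial SV40 promoter, bom) appear to be backbone remnants or similarity hits rather than functional parts.

The 2,433 bp insert, cloned between XhoI and HindIII, lies downstream of the CMV immediate-early enhancer/promoter and a T7 promoter, and is terminated by the bGH polyadenylation signal. It encodes a voltage-sensing phosphatase (VSP) derived from zebrafish Dr-VSP (tpte) and Ciona intestinalis Ci-VSP. The record lists both species but does not specify which segments come from each. The automated annotation labels most of this reading frame as a human TPTE2 fragment, which reflects homology to the zebrafish and Ciona genes, not a human sequence. mCherry is fused directly after the VSP coding region, at the C-terminus, for red fluorescent visualisation of expression and localisation.

Two substitutions are present in Dr-VSP numbering. L223F belongs to the "enhanced VSP" design, and C302S abolishes phosphatase activity according to the record. The construct therefore provides a catalytically inactive counterpart to the enhanced VSP. That makes it suited as a negative control in mammalian cell experiments where membrane depolarisation is used to drive VSP enzymatic activity.
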