Addgene plasmid #140893: CiDr-VSP L223F/C302S-mCherry pcDNA3.1 (eVSP CSmutant)
Purpose: Expresses modified Danio rerio VSP without phosphatase activity (inactive mutant of enhanced VSP) fused with mCherry in mammalian cel
Depositing lab: Yasushi Okamura. Depositing organization: The University of Osaka. Publication: Engineering an enhanced voltage-sensing phosphatase. Kawanabe A, Mizutani N, Polat OK, Yonezawa T, Kawai T, Mori MX, Okamura Y. J Gen Physiol. 2020 May 4;152(5). pii: 133870. doi: 10.1085/jgp.201912491. PubMed 32167537.
Backbone
  Vector backbone: pcDNA3.1(-)
  Vector type: Mammalian Expression
Growth in bacteria
  Bacterial resistance: Ampicillin, 100 μg/mL
  Growth temperature: 37°C
  Growth strain: DH5alpha
  Copy number: High Copy
Gene/Insert
  Gene/Insert name: CiDr-VSP L223F/C302S-mCherry
  Species: D. rerio (zebrafish); Ciona intestinalis
  Insert size (bp): 2433
  Mutation: changed 223L to F in Dr-VSP (zebrafish TPTE), changed 302C to S in Dr-VSP (zebrafish TPTE)
  GenBank ID: NM_001025458.1 NM_001033826.1
  Entrez Gene: vsp; tpte (a.k.a. tpip, vsp, wu:fd20e11, wu:fi24b06)
  Tag / fusion protein: mCherry
  Cloning method: Restriction Enzyme; 5′ cloning site XhoI (unknown if destroyed); 3′ cloning site HindIII (unknown if destroyed)
  Sequencing primers: 5′ T7
Terms and licenses: Academic/Nonprofit Terms; Industry Terms: Not Available to Industry
How to cite: CiDr-VSP L223F/C302S-mCherry pcDNA3.1 (eVSP CSmutant) was a gift from Yasushi Okamura (Addgene plasmid # 140893 ; http://n2t.net/addgene:140893 ; RRID:Addgene_140893)
